Addgene plasmid #100519: pLC242-GFP-Sestrin2
Purpose: Expresses GFP tagged Sestrin2 in mammalian cells to make lentivirus
Depositing lab: David Sabatini. Depositing organization: Whitehead Institute for Biomedical Research. Publication: SAMTOR is an S-adenosylmethionine sensor for the mTORC1 pathway. Gu X, Orozco JM, Saxton RA, Condon KJ, Liu GY, Krawczyk PA, Scaria SM, Harper JW, Gygi SP, Sabatini DM. Science. 2017 Nov 10;358(6364):813-818. doi: 10.1126/science.aao3265. PubMed 29123071.
Backbone
  Vector backbone: pIC242
  Vector type: Mammalian Expression, Retroviral
  Selectable markers: Blasticidin
Growth in bacteria
  Bacterial resistance: Ampicillin, 100 μg/mL
  Growth temperature: 37°C
  Growth strain: NEB Stable
  Copy number: Unknown
Gene/Insert
  Gene/Insert name: SESN2
  Species: H. sapiens (human)
  Entrez Gene: SESN2 (a.k.a. HI95, SES2, SEST2)
  Tag / fusion protein: GFP (N terminal on insert)
  Cloning method: Restriction Enzyme; 5′ cloning site XhoI (not destroyed); 3′ cloning site EcoRI (not destroyed)
  Sequencing primers: 5′ GGCATGGACGAGCTGTACAAG; 3′ GCATTCATTTTATGTTTCAGG
Terms and licenses: Academic/Nonprofit Terms; Industry Terms: Not Available to Industry
How to cite: pLC242-GFP-Sestrin2 was a gift from David Sabatini (Addgene plasmid # 100519 ; http://n2t.net/addgene:100519 ; RRID:Addgene_100519)
