[The description below was written by a language model from this plasmid's Addgene catalogue record and pLannotate feature annotations shown in this document.]
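Description:
pLC242-GFP-Sestrin2 is a mammalian expression and viral transfer plasmid of about 7.3 kb, built on a backbone recorded as pIC242, that carries human Sestrin2 (SESN2) fused at its N-terminus to GFP. The stated purpose mentions making lentivirus. However, the vector type is listed as retroviral, and the annotated sequence supports a gammaretroviral design. It contains Moloney murine leukemia virus LTRs at both ends of the cassette, an MESV-type Ψ packaging signal, and a truncated gag segment lacking its start codon, which typically extends the packaging signal. No lentiviral elements are annotated. In bacteria the plasmid replicates from a high-copy ColE1/pUC-type origin and is selected with ampicillin through the bla gene and its promoter.

Downstream of the packaging region, the payload reads as one tagged open reading frame. EGFP comes first, followed by a short linker region annotated with a fragment resembling a TEV-cleavage/affinity tag and an S-Tag, and then the SESN2 coding sequence, which was cloned between XhoI and EcoRI sites. No separate internal promoter is annotated upstream of EGFP, so the fusion is presumably transcribed from the 5′ LTR, although the record does not say so. After the insert, an SV40 enhancer/early promoter drives blasticidin S deaminase, allowing blasticidin selection of transduced or transfected cells. A short fragment annotated as a ΔU3 3′ LTR sits directly before a full-length LTR, so the vector does not appear to be self-inactivating.

The construct suits stable expression of fluorescent, affinity-taggable Sestrin2 in mammalian cells. It was deposited with a study of nutrient sensing in the mTORC1 pathway.
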