Features (pLannotate 1.2.2; 18 found; start..end, strand, type, name):
      1..470     +  LTR            LTR: long terminal repeat from Moloney murine leukemia virus
    594..868     +  misc_feature   MESV Ψ (fragment): packaging signal of murine embryonic stem cell virus
    935..1351    +  CDS            gag (truncated): truncated Moloney murine leukemia virus (MMLV) gag gene lacking the start codon
   1392..2108    +  CDS            EGFP: EGFP is a basic (constitutively fluorescent) green fluorescent protein published in 1996, derived from Aequorea victoria. It is reported to be a rapidly-maturing weak dimer with moderate acid sensitivity.
   2135..2153    +  misc_feature   MCS (fragment): pBluescript multiple cloning site
   2154..2173    +  CDS            capTEV™ (fragment): composite tag for in vivo biotinylation, TEV protease cleavage, and 6xHis tagging
   2187..2231    +  CDS            S-Tag: affinity and epitope tag derived from pancreatic ribonuclease A
   2256..3695    +  CDS            SESN2: SESN2_HUMAN - Also known as Hi95 From Homo sapiens (Human).
   3699..3735    +  misc_feature   MCS (fragment): multiple cloning site
   3752..3836    +  CDS            large T antigen (fragment): large T antigen from SV40 (simian virus 40)
   3879..4208    +  promoter       SV40 promoter: SV40 enhancer and early promoter
   4216..4614    +  CDS            BSD: blasticidin S deaminase; Aspergillus terreus BSD; confers resistance to blasticidin
   4661..4782    +  LTR            3' LTR (ΔU3) (fragment): self-inactivating 3' long terminal repeat (LTR) from Moloney murine leukemia virus
   4783..5252    +  LTR            LTR: long terminal repeat from Moloney murine leukemia virus
   5318..5370    -  CDS            lacI (fragment): lac repressor; lacI; The lac repressor binds to the lac operator to inhibit transcription in E. coli. This inhibition can be relieved by adding lactose or isopropyl-β-D-thiogalactopyranoside (IPTG).
   5553..6141    -  rep_origin     ori: high-copy-number ColE1/pMB1/pBR322/pUC origin of replication
   6301..7161    -  CDS            AmpR: β-lactamase; bla; confers resistance to ampicillin, carbenicillin, and related antibiotics
   7162..7266    -  promoter       AmpR promoter: bla
>Addgene plasmid #100519 | pLC242-GFP-Sestrin2 | addgene full sequence | sequence record 201171 | Addgene NGS Result
CTGAATATGGGCCAAACAGGATATCTGTGGTAAGCAGTTCCTGCCCCGGCTCAGGGCCAAGAACAGATGG
AACAGCTGAATATGGGCCAAACAGGATATCTGTGGTAAGCAGTTCCTGCCCCGGCTCAGGGCCAAGAACA
GATGGTCCCCAGATGCGGTCCAGCCCTCAGCAGTTTCTAGAGAACCATCAGATGTTTCCAGGGTGCCCCA
AGGACCTGAAATGACCCTGTGCCTTATTTGAACTAACCAATCAGTTCGCTTCTCGCTTCTGTTCGCGCGC
TTCTGCTCCCCGAGCTCAATAAAAGAGCCCACAACCCCTCACTCGGGGCGCCAGTCCTCCGATTGACTGA
GTCGCCCGGGTACCCGTGTATCCAATAAACCCTCTTGCAGTTGCATCCGACTTGTGGTCTCGCTGTTCCT
TGGGAGGGTCTCCTCTGAGTGATTGACTACCCGTCAGCGGGGGTCTTTCATTTGGGGGCTCGTCCGGGAT
CGGGAGACCCCTGCCCAGGGACCACCGACCCACCACCGGGAGGCAAGCTGGCCAGCAACTTATCTGTGTC
TGTCCGATTGTCTAGTGTCTATGACTGATTTTATGCGCCTGCGTCGGTACTAGTTAGCTAACTAGCTCTG
TATCTGGCGGACCCGTGGTGGAACTGACGAGTTCTGAACACCCGGCCGCAACCCTGGGAGACGTCCCAGG
GACTTTGGGGGCCGTTTTTGTGGCCCGACCTGAGGAAGGGAGTCGATGTGGAATCCGACCCCGTCAGGAT
ATGTGGTTCTGGTAGGAGACGAGAACCTAAAACAGTTCCCGCCTCCGTCTGAATTTTTGCTTTCGGTTTG
GAACCGAAGCCGCGCGTCTTGTCTGCTGCAGCGCTGCAGCATCGTTCTGTGTTGTCTCTGTCTGACTGTG
TTTCTGTATTTGTCTGAAAATTAGGGCCAGACTGTTACCACTCCCTTAAGTTTGACCTTAGGTCACTGGA
AAGATGTCGAGCGGATCGCTCACAACCAGTCGGTAGATGTCAAGAAGAGACGTTGGGTTACCTTCTGCTC
TGCAGAATGGCCAACCTTTAACGTCGGATGGCCGCGAGACGGCACCTTTAACCGAGACCTCATCACCCAG
GTTAAGATCAAGGTCTTTTCACCTGGCCCGCATGGACACCCAGACCAGGTCCCCTACATCGTGACCTGGG
AAGCCTTGGCTTTTGACCCCCCTCCCTGGGTCAAGCCCTTTGTACACCCTAAGCCTCCGCCTCCTCTTCC
TCCATCCGCCCCGTCTCTCCCCCTTGAACCTCCTCGTTCGACCCCGCCTCGATCCTCCCTTTATCCAGCC
CTCACTCCTTCTCTAGGCGCCGGCCGGATCCCAGTGTGGTGGTACGCTACCGGTCGCCACCATGGTGAGC
AAGGGCGAGGAGCTGTTCACCGGGGTGGTGCCCATCCTGGTCGAGCTGGACGGCGACGTAAACGGCCACA
AGTTCAGCGTGTCCGGCGAGGGCGAGGGCGATGCCACCTACGGCAAGCTGACCCTGAAGTTCATCTGCAC
CACCGGCAAGCTGCCCGTGCCCTGGCCCACCCTCGTGACCACCCTGACCTACGGCGTGCAGTGCTTCAGC
CGCTACCCCGACCACATGAAGCAGCACGACTTCTTCAAGTCCGCCATGCCCGAAGGCTACGTCCAGGAGC
GCACCATCTTCTTCAAGGACGACGGCAACTACAAGACCCGCGCCGAGGTGAAGTTCGAGGGCGACACCCT
GGTGAACCGCATCGAGCTGAAGGGCATCGACTTCAAGGAGGACGGCAACATCCTGGGGCACAAGCTGGAG
TACAACTACAACAGCCACAACGTCTATATCATGGCCGACAAGCAGAAGAACGGCATCAAGGTGAACTTCA
AGATCCGCCACAACATCGAGGACGGCAGCGTGCAGCTCGCCGACCACTACCAGCAGAACACCCCCATCGG
CGACGGCCCCGTGCTGCTGCCCGACAACCACTACCTGAGCACCCAGTCCGCCCTGAGCAAAGACCCCAAC
GAGAAGCGCGATCACATGGTCCTGCTGGAGTTCGTGACCGCCGCCGGGATCACTCTCGGCATGGACGAGC
TGTACAAGTCCGGAGGGGATCGGTGGAGCTCCACCGGTGGCGGCCGCTCTAGAGAGAATCTTTATTTTCA
GGGCGCCGCCAAATTCAAAGAAACCGCTGCTGCTAAATTCGAACGCCAGCACATGGACAGCGGAGGTGGA
GGTACTAGTCTCGAGATGATCGTGGCGGACTCCGAGTGCCGCGCAGAGCTCAAGGACTACCTGCGGTTCG
CCCCGGGCGGCGTCGGCGACTCGGGCCCCGGAGAGGAGCAGAGGGAGAGCCGGGCTCGGCGAGGCCCTCG
AGGGCCCAGCGCCTTCATCCCCGTGGAGGAGGTCCTTCGGGAGGGGGCTGAGAGCCTCGAGCAGCACCTG
GGGCTGGAGGCACTGATGTCCTCTGGGCGAGTAGACAACCTGGCAGTGGTGATGGGCCTGCACCCTGACT
ACTTTACCAGCTTCTGGCGCCTGCACTACCTGCTGCTGCACACGGATGGTCCCTTGGCCAGCTCCTGGCG
CCACTACATTGCCATCATGGCTGCCGCCCGCCATCAGTGTTCTTACCTGGTAGGCTCCCACATGGCCGAG
TTTCTGCAGACTGGTGGTGACCCTGAGTGGCTGCTGGGCCTCCACCGGGCCCCCGAGAAGCTGCGCAAAC
TCAGCGAGATCAACAAGTTGCTGGCGCATCGGCCATGGCTCATCACCAAGGAACACATCCAGGCCTTGCT
GAAGACCGGCGAGCACACTTGGTCCCTGGCCGAGCTCATTCAGGCTCTGGTCCTGCTCACCCACTGCCAC
TCGCTCTCCTCCTTCGTGTTTGGCTGTGGCATCCTCCCTGAGGGGGATGCAGATGGCAGCCCTGCCCCCC
AGGCACCTACACCCCCTAGTGAACAGAGCAGCCCCCCAAGCAGGGACCCGTTGAACAACTCTGGGGGCTT
TGAGTCTGCCCGCGACGTGGAGGCGCTGATGGAGCGCATGCAGCAGCTGCAGGAGAGCCTGCTGCGGGAT
GAGGGGACGTCCCAGGAGGAGATGGAGAGCCGCTTTGAGCTGGAGAAGTCAGAGAGCCTGCTGGTGACCC
CCTCAGCTGACATCCTGGAGCCCTCTCCACACCCAGACATGCTGTGCTTTGTGGAAGACCCTACTTTCGG
ATATGAGGACTTCACTCGGAGAGGGGCTCAGGCACCCCCTACCTTCCGGGCCCAGGATTATACCTGGGAA
GACCATGGCTACTCGCTGATCCAGCGGCTTTACCCTGAGGGTGGGCAGCTGCTGGATGAGAAGTTCCAGG
CAGCCTATAGCCTCACCTACAATACCATCGCCATGCACAGTGGTGTGGACACCTCCGTGCTCCGCAGGGC
CATCTGGAACTATATCCACTGCGTCTTTGGCATCAGATATGATGACTATGATTATGGGGAGGTGAACCAG
CTCCTGGAGCGGAACCTCAAGGTCTATATCAAGACAGTGGCCTGCTACCCAGAGAAGACCACCCGAAGAA
TGTACAACCTCTTCTGGAGGCACTTCCGCCACTCAGAGAAGGTCCACGTGAACTTGCTGCTCCTGGAGGC
GCGCATGCAAGCCGCTCTGCTGTACGCCCTCCGTGCCATCACCCGCTACATGACCTGAGAATTCTGCAGT
CGACGGTACCGCGGGCCCGGGATCCACCGGATCTAGATAACTGATCATAATCAGCCATACCACATTTGTA
GAGGTTTTACTTGCTTTAAAAAACCTCCCACACCTCCCCCTGAACCTGAAACATAAAATGAATGCAATTC
GCCAGCACAGTGGTCGACCCTGTGGAATGTGTGTCAGTTAGGGTGTGGAAAGTCCCCAGGCTCCCCAGCA
GGCAGAAGTATGCAAAGCATGCATCTCAATTAGTCAGCAACCAGGTGTGGAAAGTCCCCAGGCTCCCCAG
CAGGCAGAAGTATGCAAAGCATGCATCTCAATTAGTCAGCAACCATAGTCCCGCCCCTAACTCCGCCCAT
CCCGCCCCTAACTCCGCCCAGTTCCGCCCATTCTCCGCCCCATGGCTGACTAATTTTTTTTATTTATGCA
GAGGCCGAGGCCGCCTCGGCCTCTGAGCTATTCCAGAAGTAGTGAGGAGGCTTTTTTGGAGGCCTAGGCT
TTTGCAAAAAGCTTCATGGCCAAGCCTTTGTCTCAAGAAGAATCCACCCTCATTGAAAGAGCAACGGCTA
CAATCAACAGCATCCCCATCTCTGAAGACTACAGCGTCGCCAGCGCAGCTCTCTCTAGCGACGGCCGCAT
CTTCACTGGTGTCAATGTATATCATTTTACTGGGGGACCTTGTGCAGAACTCGTGGTGCTGGGCACTGCT
GCTGCTGCGGCAGCTGGCAACCTGACTTGTATCGTCGCGATCGGAAATGAGAACAGGGGCATCTTGAGCC
CCTGCGGACGGTGCCGACAGGTGCTTCTCGATCTGCATCCTGGGATCAAAGCCATAGTGAAGGACAGTGA
TGGACAGCCGACGGCAGTTGGGATTCGTGAATTGCTGCCCTCTGGTTATGTGTGGGAGGGCTAAGATCGA
TAAAATAAAAGATTTTATTTAGTCTCCAGAAAAAGGGGGGAATGAAAGACCCCACCTGTAGGTTTGGCAA
GCTAGCTTAAGTAACGCCATTTTGCAAGGCATGGAAAAATACATAACTGAGAATAGAGAAGTTCAGATCA
AGGTCAGGAACAGATGGAACAGCTGAATATGGGCCAAACAGGATATCTGTGGTAAGCAGTTCCTGCCCCG
GCTCAGGGCCAAGAACAGATGGAACAGCTGAATATGGGCCAAACAGGATATCTGTGGTAAGCAGTTCCTG
CCCCGGCTCAGGGCCAAGAACAGATGGTCCCCAGATGCGGTCCAGCCCTCAGCAGTTTCTAGAGAACCAT
CAGATGTTTCCAGGGTGCCCCAAGGACCTGAAATGACCCTGTGCCTTATTTGAACTAACCAATCAGTTCG
CTTCTCGCTTCTGTTCGCGCGCTTCTGCTCCCCGAGCTCAATAAAAGAGCCCACAACCCCTCACTCGGGG
CGCCAGTCCTCCGATTGACTGAGTCGCCCGGGTACCCGTGTATCCAATAAACCCTCTTGCAGTTGCATCC
GACTTGTGGTCTCGCTGTTCCTTGGGAGGGTCTCCTCTGAGTGATTGACTACCCGTCAGCGGGGGTCTTT
CACATGCAGCATGTATCAAAATTAATTTGGTTTTTTTTCTTAAGTATTTACATTAAATGGCCATAGTTGC
ATTAATGAATCGGCCAACGCGCGGGGAGAGGCGGTTTGCGTATTGGGCGCTCTTCCGCTTCCTCGCTCAC
TGACTCGCTGCGCTCGGTCGTTCGGCTGCGGCGAGCGGTATCAGCTCACTCAAAGGCGGTAATACGGTTA
TCCACAGAATCAGGGGATAACGCAGGAAAGAACATGTGAGCAAAAGGCCAGCAAAAGGCCAGGAACCGTA
AAAAGGCCGCGTTGCTGGCGTTTTTCCATAGGCTCCGCCCCCCTGACGAGCATCACAAAAATCGACGCTC
AAGTCAGAGGTGGCGAAACCCGACAGGACTATAAAGATACCAGGCGTTTCCCCCTGGAAGCTCCCTCGTG
CGCTCTCCTGTTCCGACCCTGCCGCTTACCGGATACCTGTCCGCCTTTCTCCCTTCGGGAAGCGTGGCGC
TTTCTCATAGCTCACGCTGTAGGTATCTCAGTTCGGTGTAGGTCGTTCGCTCCAAGCTGGGCTGTGTGCA
CGAACCCCCCGTTCAGCCCGACCGCTGCGCCTTATCCGGTAACTATCGTCTTGAGTCCAACCCGGTAAGA
CACGACTTATCGCCACTGGCAGCAGCCACTGGTAACAGGATTAGCAGAGCGAGGTATGTAGGCGGTGCTA
CAGAGTTCTTGAAGTGGTGGCCTAACTACGGCTACACTAGAAGAACAGTATTTGGTATCTGCGCTCTGCT
GAAGCCAGTTACCTTCGGAAAAAGAGTTGGTAGCTCTTGATCCGGCAAACAAACCACCGCTGGTAGCGGT
GGTTTTTTTGTTTGCAAGCAGCAGATTACGCGCAGAAAAAAAGGATCTCAAGAAGATCCTTTGATCTTTT
CTACGGGGTCTGACGCTCAGTGGAACGAAAACTCACGTTAAGGGATTTTGGTCATGAGATTATCAAAAAG
GATCTTCACCTAGATCCTTTTGCGGCCGCAAATCAATCTAAAGTATATATGAGTAAACTTGGTCTGACAG
TTACCAATGCTTAATCAGTGAGGCACCTATCTCAGCGATCTGTCTATTTCGTTCATCCATAGTTGCCTGA
CTCCCCGTCGTGTAGATAACTACGATACGGGAGGGCTTACCATCTGGCCCCAGTGCTGCAATGATACCGC
GAGACCCACGCTCACCGGCTCCAGATTTATCAGCAATAAACCAGCCAGCCGGAAGGGCCGAGCGCAGAAG
TGGTCCTGCAACTTTATCCGCCTCCATCCAGTCTATTAATTGTTGCCGGGAAGCTAGAGTAAGTAGTTCG
CCAGTTAATAGTTTGCGCAACGTTGTTGCCATTGCTACAGGCATCGTGGTGTCACGCTCGTCGTTTGGTA
TGGCTTCATTCAGCTCCGGTTCCCAACGATCAAGGCGAGTTACATGATCCCCCATGTTGTGCAAAAAAGC
GGTTAGCTCCTTCGGTCCTCCGATCGTTGTCAGAAGTAAGTTGGCCGCAGTGTTATCACTCATGGTTATG
GCAGCACTGCATAATTCTCTTACTGTCATGCCATCCGTAAGATGCTTTTCTGTGACTGGTGAGTACTCAA
CCAAGTCATTCTGAGAATAGTGTATGCGGCGACCGAGTTGCTCTTGCCCGGCGTCAATACGGGATAATAC
CGCGCCACATAGCAGAACTTTAAAAGTGCTCATCATTGGAAAACGTTCTTCGGGGCGAAAACTCTCAAGG
ATCTTACCGCTGTTGAGATCCAGTTCGATGTAACCCACTCGTGCACCCAACTGATCTTCAGCATCTTTTA
CTTTCACCAGCGTTTCTGGGTGAGCAAAAACAGGAAGGCAAAATGCCGCAAAAAAGGGAATAAGGGCGAC
ACGGAAATGTTGAATACTCATACTCTTCCTTTTTCAATATTATTGAAGCATTTATCAGGGTTATTGTCTC
ATGAGCGGATACATATTTGAATGTATTTAGAAAAATAAACAAATAGGGGTTCCGCGCACATTTCCCCGAA
AAGTGCCACCTGCAGC
